>Addgene plasmid #60630 | pJK_kanR_proJK1_PAD | depositor full sequence | sequence record 97408 | pJK_kanR_proJK1_PAD sequence 4026 bps
TGGCGAATGGG
[124 nt withheld, positions 12-135]
C
[91 nt withheld, positions 137-227]
A
[49 nt withheld, positions 229-277]
CCTTTGACGTTGGAGTCCACGTTCTTT
[37 nt withheld, positions 305-341]
ACCCTATCTCGGTCTATTCTTTTGATTTATAAGGGATTTTGCCGATTTCGGCCTATTGGTTAAAAAATGA
GCTGATTTAACAAAAATTTAACGCGAATTTTAACAAAATATTAACGTTTACAATTTCAGGTGGCACTTTT
CGGGGAAATGTGCGCGGAACCCCTATTTGTTTATTTTTCTAAATACATTCAAATATGTATCCGCTCATGA
ATTAATTCTTAGAAAAACTCATCGAGCATCAAATGAAACTGCAATTTATTCATATCAGGATTATCAATAC
CATATTTTTGAAAAAGCCGTTTCTGTAATGAAGGAGAAAACTCACCGAGGCAGTTCCATAGGATGGCAAG
ATCCTGGTATCGGTCTGCGATTCCGACTCGTCCAACATCAATACAACCTATTAATTTCCCCTCGTCAAAA
ATAAGGTTATCAAGTGAGAAATCACCATGAGTGACGACTGAATCCGGTGAGAATGGCAAAAGTTTATGCA
TTTCTTTCCAGACTTGTTCAACAGGCCAGCCATTACGCTCGTCATCAAAATCACTCGCATCAACCAAACC
GTTATTCATTCGTGATTGCGCCTGAGCGAGACGAAATACGCGATCGCTGTTAAAAGGACAATTACAAACA
GGAATCGAATGCAACCGGCGCAGGAACACTGCCAGCGCATCAACAATATTTTCACCTGAATCAGGATATT
CTTCTAATACCTGGAATGCTGTTTTCCCGGGGATCGCAGTGGTGAGTAACCATGCATCATCAGGAGTACG
GATAAAATGCTTGATGGTCGGAAGAGGCATAAATTCCGTCAGCCAGTTTAGTCTGACCATCTCATCTGTA
ACATCATTGGCAACGCTACCTTTGCCATGTTTCAGAAACAACTCTGGCGCATCGGGCTTCCCATACAATC
GATAGATTGTCGCACCTGATTGCCCGACATTATCGCGAGCCCATTTATACCCATATAAATCAGCATCCAT
GTTGGAATTTAATCGCGGCCTAGAGCAAGACGTTTCCCGTTGAATATGGCTCATAACACCCCTTGTATTA
CTGTTTATGTAAGCAGACAGTTTTATTGTTCATGACCAAAATCCCTTAACGTGAGTTTTCGTTCCACTGA
GCGTCAGACCCCGTAGAAAAGATCAAAGGATCTTCTTGAGATCCTTTTTTTCTGCGCGTAATCTGCTGCT
TGCAAACAAAAAAACCACCGCTACCAGCGGTGGTTTGTTTGCCGGATCAAGAGCTACCAACTCTTTTTCC
GAAGGTAACTGGCTTCAGCAGAGCGCAGATACCAAATACTGTCCTTCTAGTGTAGCCGTAGTTAGGCCAC
CACTTCAAGAACTCTGTAGCACCGCCTACATACCTCGCTCTGCTAATCCTGTTACCAGTGGCTGCTGCCA
GTGGCGATAAGTCGTGTCTTACCGGGTTGGACTCAAGACGATAGTTACCGGATAAGGCGCAGCGGTCGGG
CTGAACGGGGGGTTCGTGCACACAGCCCAGCTTGGAGCGAACGACCTACACCGAACTGAGATACCTACAG
CGTGAGCTATGAGAAAGCGCCACGCTTCCCGAAGGGAGAAAGGCGGACAGGTATCCGGTAAGCGGCAGGG
TCGGAACAGGAGAGCGCACGAGGGAGCTTCCAGGGGGAAACGCCTGGTATCTTTATAGTCCTGTCGGGTT
TCGCCACCTCTGACTTGAGCGTCGATTTTTGTGATGCTCGTCAGGGGGGCGGAGCCTATGGAAAAACGCC
AGCAACGCGGCCTTTTTACGGTTCCTGGCCTTTTGCTGGCCTTTTGCTCACATGTTCTTTCCTGCGTTAT
CCCCTGATTCTGTGGATAACCGTATTACCGCCTTTGAGTGAGCTGATACCGCTCGCCGCAGCCGAACGAC
CGAGCGCAGCGAGTCAGTGAGCGAGGAAGCGGAAGAGCGCCTGATGCGGTATTTTCTCCTTACGCATCTG
TGCGGTATTTCACACCGCATATATGGTGCACTCTCAGTACAATCTGCTCTGATGCCGCATAGTTAAGCCA
GTATACACTCCGCTATCGCTACGTGACTGGGTCATGGCTGCGCCCCGACACCCGCCAACACCCGCTGACG
CGCCCTGACGGGCTTGTCTGCTCCCGGCATCCGCTTACAGACAAGCTGTGACCGTCTCCGGGAGCTGCAT
GTGTCAGAGGTTTTCACCGTCATCACCGAAACGCGCGAGGCAGCTGCGGTAAAGCTCATCAGCGTGGTCG
TGAAGCGATTCACAGATGTCTGCCTGTTCATCCGCGTCCAGCTCGTTGAGTTTCTCCAGAAGCGTTAATG
TCTGGCTTCTGATAAAGCGGGCCATGTTAAGGGCGGTTTTTTCCTGTTTGGTCACTGATGCCTCCGTGTA
AGGGGGATTTCTGTTCATGGGGGTAATGATACCGATGAAACGAGAGAGGATGCTCACGATACGGGTTACT
GATGATGAACATGCCCGGTTACTGGAACGTTGTGAGGGTAAACAACTGGCGGTATGGATGCGGCGGGACC
AGAGAAAAATCACTCAGGGTCAATGCCAGCGCTTCGTTAATACAGATGTAGGTGTTCCACAGGGTAGCCA
GCAGCATCCTGCGATGCAGATCCGGAACATAATGGTGCAGGGCGCTGACTTCCGCGTTTCCAGACTTTAC
GAAACACGGAAACCGAAGACCATTCATGTTGTTGCTCAGGTCGCAGACGTTTTGCAGCAGCAGTCGCTTC
ACGTTCGCTCGCGTATCGGTGATTCATTCTGCTAACCAGTAAGGCAACCCCGCCAGCCTAGCCGGGTCCT
CAACGACAGGAGCACGATCATGCGCACCCGTGGGGCCGCCATGCCGGCCACAGCTAACACCACGTCGTCC
CTATCTGCTGCCCTAGGTCTATGAGTGGTTGCTGGATAACTTTATGGGCATGCATAAGGCTCGTATAATA
TATTCAGGGAGACCACAACGGTTTCCCTCTACAAATAATTTTGTTTAACTTTCTAGAAATAATTTTGTTT
AACTTTAAGAAGGAGATATACATATGGGCATGGAAAACTTTATCGGCTCACACATGATCTACACTTACGA
AAACGGTTGGGAATACGAAATCTACATCAAAAACGACCACACCATTGATTACCGTATCCATAGCGGTATG
GTCGCTGGCCGTTGGGTTCGTGACCAAGAAGTCAACATCGTAAAGCTGACAGAAGGTGTTTACAAGGTGT
CTTGGACGGAACCGACCGGCACTGATGTCTCATTGAACTTCATGCCTAACGAAAAACGCATGCATGGTAT
TATCTTTTTCCCTAAGTGGGTTCATGAACACCCAGAAATTACCGTGTGTTACCAGAACGATCACATCGAC
TTGATGAAAGAATCTCGTGAAAAGTATGAAACCTACCCAAAATATGTTGTGCCGGAATTTGCAGAAATCA
CTTTCCTGAAGAATGAAGGCGTTGACAACGAAGAAGTGATTTCCTACGCCCCATACGAAGGCATGACAGA
TGACATTAGAGCAGGTCGCTTACTCGAGCACCACCACCACCACCACTGAGATCCGGCTGCTAACAAAGCC
CGAAAGGAAGCTGAGTTGGCTGCTGCCACCGCTGAGCAATAACTAGCATAACCCCTTGGGGCCTCTAAAC
GGGTCTTGAGGGGTTTTTTGCTGAAAGGAGGAACTATATCCGGAT
Features (pLannotate 1.2.2; 12 found; start..end, strand, type, name):
     12..467     +  rep_origin     f1 ori (sequence partly withheld): f1 bacteriophage origin of replication; arrow indicates direction of (+) strand synthesis
    494..551     +  promoter       AmpR promoter (fragment): bla
    560..1375    -  CDS            KanR: aminoglycoside phosphotransferase; aph(3')-Ia; confers resistance to kanamycin in bacteria or G418 (Geneticin®) in eukaryotes
   1497..2085    +  rep_origin     ori: high-copy-number ColE1/pMB1/pBR322/pUC origin of replication
   2271..2413    -  misc_feature   bom: basis of mobility region from pBR322
   2515..2706    -  CDS            rop: Rop protein, which maintains plasmids at low copy number; rop
   2723..3103    +  CDS            YPB1_ECOLX: Protein predicted: Swiss-Prot protein existence level 4. From Escherichia coli.
   3345..3367    +  RBS            RBS: efficient ribosome binding site from bacteriophage T7 gene 10 (Olins and Rangwala, 1989)
   3381..3863    +  CDS            padC: PADC_BACSU - Also known as pad, yveH. Experimental evidence at protein level: Swiss-Prot protein existence level 1. Involved in the decarboxylation and detoxification of phenolic derivatives. It is able to catalyze the decarboxylation of ferulic, p-coumaric and caffeic acids. From Bacillus subtilis (strain 168).
   3870..3887    +  CDS            9xHis (fragment): 9xHis affinity tag
   3897..3946    +  CDS            SET1 (fragment): solubility-enhancement tag derived from T7 phage gene 10B
   3954..4001    +  terminator     T7 terminator: transcription terminator for bacteriophage T7 RNA polymerase
