[The description below was written by a language model from this plasmid's Addgene catalogue record and pLannotate feature annotations shown in this document.]
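Description:
pJK_kanR_proJK1_PAD is a 4,026 bp bacterial expression plasmid built on the Novagen pET-29b(+) backbone and designed to produce phenolic acid decarboxylase (PAD) constitutively in E. coli. The backbone was modified by cloning the proJK1 promoter between the BglI and XbaI sites, which removed lacI, the lac operator and the T7 promoter. Expression therefore no longer depends on T7 RNA polymerase or on induction. The plasmid replicates from a ColE1/pMB1-type origin and is selected with kanamycin through the aph(3')-Ia aminoglycoside phosphotransferase gene. The annotation also shows the pBR322-derived bom and rop regions and an f1 phage origin, which can support single-stranded DNA production. The catalogue lists the plasmid as high copy, although rop normally lowers the copy number of such replicons.

The insert is the Bacillus subtilis padC gene (about 486 bp) carrying a K146Y substitution. Its product decarboxylates ferulic, p-coumaric and caffeic acids. proJK1 itself is not picked up as a feature in the annotation, but it presumably lies in the unannotated stretch upstream of the T7 gene 10 ribosome binding site that precedes the coding sequence. A short histidine tag (annotated as a 9xHis fragment of six-codon length) follows padC, consistent with the C-terminal His tag of pET-29b, and the T7 terminator closes the cassette. The small "SET1" fragment between the tag and the terminator is probably a homology match to vector sequence rather than a functional fusion.

The associated publication concerns in situ biocatalytic removal and upgrading of phenolic fermentation inhibitors from lignocellulosic hydrolysates, for which this plasmid supplies inducer-free PAD expression.
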