Addgene plasmid #60630: pJK_kanR_proJK1_PAD
Purpose: Constitutively expresses PAD (phenolic acid decarboxylase)
Depositing lab: Timothy Whitehead. Depositing organization: Michigan State University. Publication: Removal and upgrading of lignocellulosic fermentation inhibitors by in situ biocatalysis and liquid-liquid extraction. Tomek KJ, Saldarriaga CR, Velasquez FP, Liu T, Hodge DB, Whitehead TA. Biotechnol Bioeng. 2015 Mar;112(3):627-32. doi: 10.1002/bit.25473. Epub 2014 Nov 24. PubMed 25311910.
Backbone
  Vector backbone: pET-29b(+)
  Backbone manufacturer: Novagen
  Backbone size w/o insert (bp): 3582
  Total vector size (bp): 4026
  Modifications to backbone: Deletion of lacI, lacO, and T7 promoter by cloning proJK1 in-between BglI and XbaI.
  Vector type: Bacterial Expression
Growth in bacteria
  Bacterial resistance: Kanamycin, 50 μg/mL
  Growth temperature: 37°C
  Growth strain: XL1 Blue
  Copy number: High Copy
Gene/Insert
  Gene/Insert name: Phenolic acid decarboxylase padC
  Insert size (bp): 486
  Mutation: K146Y
  GenBank ID: WP_003243190
  Entrez Gene: padC (a.k.a. BSU34400)
  Promoter: proJK1
  Cloning method: Restriction Enzyme; 5′ cloning site BglI (not destroyed); 3′ cloning site XbaI (not destroyed)
  Sequencing primers: 5′ GGTGATTCATTCTGCTAA; 3′ T7 Term
Terms and licenses: Academic/Nonprofit Terms; Industry Terms: Not Available to Industry
How to cite: pJK_kanR_proJK1_PAD was a gift from Timothy Whitehead (Addgene plasmid # 60630 ; http://n2t.net/addgene:60630 ; RRID:Addgene_60630)
