>Addgene plasmid #60630 | pJK_kanR_proJK1_PAD | addgene partial sequence | sequence record 99155 | pJFRC-F 5'-ATAATGGTGCAGGGCGCTGAC-3'
ACCATTCATGTTGTTGCTCAGGTCGCAGACGTTTTGCAGCAGCAGTCGCTTCACGTTCGCTCGCGTATCG
GTGATTCATTCTGCTAACCAGTAAGGCAACCCCGCCAGCCTAGCCGGGTCCTCAACGACAGGAGCACGAT
CATGCGCACCCGTGGGGCCGCCATGCCGGCCACAGCTAACACCACGTCGTCCCTATCTGCTGCCCTAGGT
CTATGAGTGGTTGCTGGATAACTTTATGGGCATGCATAAGGCTCGTATAATATATTCAGGGAGACCACAA
CGGTTTCCCTCTACAAATAATTTTGTTTAACTTTCTAGAAATAATTTTGTTTAACTTTAAGAAGGAGATA
TACATATGGGCATGGAAAACTTTATCGGCTCACACATGATCTACACTTACGAAAACGGTTGGGAATACGA
AATCTACATCAAAAACGACCACACCATTGATTACCGTATCCATAGCGGTATGGTCGCTGGCCGTTGGGTT
CGTGACCAAGAAGTCAACATCGTAAAGCTGACAGAAGGTGTTTACAAGGTGTCTTGGACGGAACCGACCG
GCACTGATGTCTCATTGAACTTCATGCCTAACGAAAAACGCATGCATGGTATTATCTTTTTCCCTAAGTG
GGTTCATGAACACCCAGAAATTACCGTGTGTTACCAGAACGATCACATCGACTTGATGAAAGAATCTCGT
GAAAAGTATGAAACCTACCCAAAATATGTTGTGCCGGAATTTGCAGAAATCACTTTCCTGAAGAATGAAG
GCGTTGACAACGAAGAAGTGATTTCCTACGCCCCATACGAAGGCATGACAGATGACATTAGAGCAGGTCG
CTTACTCGAGCACCACCACCACCACCACTGAGATCCGGCTGCTAACA
