>Addgene plasmid #60630 | pJK_kanR_proJK1_PAD | addgene partial sequence | sequence record 99170 | T7term 5'-GCTAGTTATTGCTCAGCGG-3'
CCGGATCTCAGTGGTGGTGGTGGTGGTGCTCGAGTAAGCGACCTGCTCTAATGTCATCTGTCATGCCTTC
GTATGGGGCGTAGGAAATCACTTCTTCGTTGTCAACGCCTTCATTCTTCAGGAAAGTGATTTCTGCAAAT
TCCGGCACAACATATTTTGGGTAGGTTTCATACTTTTCACGAGATTCTTTCATCAAGTCGATGTGATCGT
TCTGGTAACACACGGTAATTTCTGGGTGTTCATGAACCCACTTAGGGAAAAAGATAATACCATGCATGCG
TTTTTCGTTAGGCATGAAGTTCAATGAGACATCAGTGCCGGTCGGTTCCGTCCAAGACACCTTGTAAACA
CCTTCTGTCAGCTTTACGATGTTGACTTCTTGGTCACGAACCCAACGGCCAGCGACCATACCGCTATGGA
TACGGTAATCAATGGTGTGGTCGTTTTTGATGTAGATTTCGTATTCCCAACCGTTTTCGTAAGTGTAGAT
CATGTGTGAGCCGATAAAGTTTTCCATGCCCATATGTATATCTCCTTCTTAAAGTTAAACAAAATTATTT
CTAGAAAGTTAAACAAAATTATTTGTAGAGGGAAACCGTTGTGGTCTCCCTGAATATATTATACGAGCCT
TATGCATGCCCATAAAGTTATCCAGCAACCACTCATAGACCTAGGGCAGCAGATAGGGACGACGTGGTGT
TAGCTGTGGCCGGCATGGCGGCCCCACGGGTGCGCATGATCGTGCTCCTGTCGTTGAGGACCCGGCTAGG
CTGGCGGGGTTGCCTTACTGGTTAGCAGAATGAATCACCGATACGCGAGCGAACGTGAAGCGACTGCTGC
TGCAAAACGTCTGCGACCTGAGCAACAACATGAA
